>Addgene plasmid #26149 | pPR244-rap55 | addgene partial sequence | sequence record 32257 | 26149 with pPR244-F (CCTCGAGGTCGACGGTATC)
TGCTGTCGGTCTTATGTTGATGACATGAGATCCGGTCCCTATTACCAAGGACATGTGGACGATGAAGTGT
ACGAATCTTGGCCAGACAGAGCTCCATCAAGATCATACTATCTCAGAAATAGAGCTTATTATCCTAATGG
AAGTAATTATTCAGTAAGAAACCAACCAGTTTTCTATCCTGAAATGCAGCGATATAACAATAATCGGAGA
AGATCCGGTTTTAATGGAACCGGAATGAGAAACAATAAAGTATCTTCAGTACCAGCTCCACCAAGGCGAA
AGAATGCAACTCTTCGGCGTAATACAAGACGTTCTTCAAGTTTAAATGTTCGAAGTACCGGCCAAATGTC
AAATAAGCTTAACGAAAATGCCCAGGAAACCTCTAGAGCATCAAGCGGAAACTCAAGATCCACAAATATG
TCTGGTAGACCAGATAGCCAAAATGGCTTAGAATCGAAATATGACAAAGATTACGATTTTGAATCGGCAA
ACGCTGAGATTGCCAAAGAACTGGAGCGACTGACCTTAGAGAAAAATTCAGTTTCAACGACAACATTATC
AGAGTGTCAATTTGTCAATCGCGACATTGGGCCATCTAAAAACAAAGGTCCAACGGGAGACAGCGAGAGA
ATAGAGAATATAGAAATAAATCCTGAATCACAAATGAATGGGCTTAGAAACAACACAGAACTAGATCAAA
CAAACTCAACCGTTTCAAACAATAATGAAATAATTACCAACGGGCCAATAGCTAAAGATAATGGTGACAA
TGTCATTAACTATGATCGCTCGAAATCCTTTTATGATAATATCAGTTCACAGGCCACTGATAGAGCAAAA
GGAAAAATGATTCGTGCTATAAATTGGCGAGACGAGCGCAAACTAAACGTAGAAACGTTCGGTTTCAATA
TTCCAAACAATAATCGTCAGC
