[The description below was written by a language model from this plasmid's Addgene catalogue record.]
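Description:
pPR244-rap55 is a bacterial RNAi plasmid built on the pPR244 backbone (about 2.65 kb without insert) and carrying a 1,373 bp fragment of Smed-rap55, the rap55 gene of the planarian flatworm Schmidtea mediterranea. The insert was introduced by restriction enzyme cloning. The plasmid is propagated in E. coli under kanamycin selection. The record lists DH5alpha as the growth strain and also notes HT115(DE3). HT115(DE3) is an RNase III-deficient E. coli strain with inducible T7 RNA polymerase, commonly used to accumulate double-stranded RNA, so its mention suggests that the plasmid is meant for dsRNA production in bacteria as well as routine maintenance. The copy number is recorded as unknown, and the origin of replication is not stated.

No feature table or promoter annotation is provided, so the elements that drive transcription of the insert are not documented here. RNAi vectors used in HT115(DE3) typically flank the insert with opposing T7 promoters so that both strands are transcribed and anneal into dsRNA, but the record does not confirm this for pPR244. No tags, reporters or eukaryotic expression elements are listed. This is expected for a construct whose product is RNA rather than protein.

The plasmid is associated with a functional genomic screen in planarians aimed at finding regulators of germ cell development. Its evident purpose is to knock down Smed-rap55 by RNAi in S. mediterranea so that the gene's role in germ cell development can be assessed.
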