Addgene plasmid #26149: pPR244-rap55
Depositing lab: Phillip Newmark. Depositing organization: University of Illinois at Urbana-Champaign. Publication: A functional genomic screen in planarians identifies novel regulators of germ cell development. Wang Y, Stary JM, Wilhelm JE, Newmark PA. Genes Dev. 2010 Sep 15. 24(18):2081-92. 10.1101/gad.1951010 PubMed 20844018.
Backbone
  Vector backbone: pPR244
  Backbone size w/o insert (bp): 2650
  Vector type: RNAi
Growth in bacteria
  Bacterial resistance: Kanamycin, 50 μg/mL
  Growth temperature: 37°C
  Growth strain: DH5alpha
  Growth instructions: HT115(DE3)
  Copy number: Unknown
Gene/Insert
  Gene/Insert name: Smed-rap55 (alt name: rap55)
  Species: Schmidtea mediterranea
  Insert size (bp): 1373
  GenBank ID: HM055596
  Cloning method: Restriction Enzyme
  Sequencing primers: 5′ CCTCGAGGTCGACGGTATC; 3′ AACAAAAGCTGGAGCTCCAC
Terms and licenses: Academic/Nonprofit Terms; Industry Terms: Not Available to Industry
How to cite: pPR244-rap55 was a gift from Phillip Newmark (Addgene plasmid # 26149 ; http://n2t.net/addgene:26149 ; RRID:Addgene_26149)
